>Addgene plasmid #209970 | pLPP8 | addgene full sequence | sequence record 419332 | Addgene NGS Result
GGTCTCGGGAGTAGTTCAGCGATAAAGCCTAATTGGGGCAAAGATCCTCACTAAAAACTGGTCGTCCATT
CGACCAGTTTTTTTGTTACCTACCATCCAGATTGCGTTTTAATTTACCCTGTTATCACCTCGTGCTATAC
TCGGCACAACTTATAAAGATAAGGGTGACCAAAATGTGAGACCACTCATCGCGACTAGTAGCGGCCGCTG
CAGTCCGGCAAAAAAGGGCAAGGTGTCACCACCCTGCCCTTTTTCTTTAAAACCGAAAAGATTACTTCGC
GTTATGCAGGCTTCCTCGCTCACTGACTCGCTGCGCTCGGTCGTTCGGCTGCGGCGAGCGGTATCAGCTC
ACTCAAAGGCGGTAATACGGTTATCCACAGAATCAGGGGATAACGCAGGAAAGAACATGTGAGCAAAAGG
CCAGCAAAAGGCCAGGAACCGTAAAAAGGCCGCGTTGCTGGCGTTTTTCCACAGGCTCCGCCCCCCTGAC
GAGCATCACAAAAATCGACGCTCAAGTCAGAGGTGGCGAAACCCGACAGGACTATAAAGATACCAGGCGT
TTCCCCCTGGAAGCTCCCTCGTGCGCTCTCCTGTTCCGACCCTGCCGCTTACCGGATACCTGTCCGCCTT
TCTCCCTTCGGGAAGCGTGGCGCTTTCTCATAGCTCACGCTGTAGGTATCTCAGTTCGGTGTAGGTCGTT
CGCTCCAAGCTGGGCTGTGTGCACGAACCCCCCGTTCAGCCCGACCGCTGCGCCTTATCCGGTAACTATC
GTCTTGAGTCCAACCCGGTAAGACACGACTTATCGCCACTGGCAGCAGCCACTGGTAACAGGATTAGCAG
AGCGAGGTATGTAGGCGGTGCTACAGAGTTCTTGAAGTGGTGGCCTAACTACGGCTACACTAGAAGAACA
GTATTTGGTATCTGCGCTCTGCTGAAGCCAGTTACCTTCGGAAAAAGAGTTGGTAGCTCTTGATCCGGCA
AACAAACCACCGCTGGTAGCGGTGGTTTTTTTGTTTGCAAGCAGCAGATTACGCGCAGAAAAAAAGGATC
TCAAGAAGATCCTTTGATCTTTTCTACGGGGTCTGACGCTCAGTGGAACGAAAACTCACGTTAAGGGATT
TTGGTCATGAGATTATCAAAAAGGATCTTCACCTAGATCCTTTTAAATTAAAAATGAAGTTTTAAATCAA
TCTAAAGTATATATGAGTAAACTTGGTCTGACAGCTCGAGGCTTGGATTCTCACCAATAAAAAACGCCCG
GCGGCAACCGAGCGTTCTGAACAAATCCAGATGGAGTTCTGAGGTCATTACTGGATCTATCAACAGGAGT
CCAAGCGAGCTCGATATCAAATTACGCCCCGCCCTGCCACTCGTCGCAGTACTGTTGTAATTCATTAAGC
ATTCTGCCGACATGGAAGCCATCACAAACGGCATGATGAACCTGAATCGCCAGCGGCATCAGCACCTTGT
CGCCTTGCGTATAATATTTGCCCATGGTGAAAACGGGGGCGAAGAAGTTGTCCATATTGGCCACGTTTAA
ATCAAAACTGGTGAAACTCACCCAGGGATTGGCTGATACGAAAAACATATTCTCAATAAACCCTTTAGGG
AAATAGGCCAGGTTTTCACCGTAACACGCCACATCTTGCGAATATATGTGTAGAAACTGCCGGAAATCGT
CGTGGTATTCACTCCAGAGTGATGAAAACGTTTCAGTTTGCTCATGGAAAACGGTGTAACAAGGGTGAAC
ACTATCCCATATCACCAGCTCACCGTCTTTCATTGCCATACGAAATTCCGGATGAGCATTCATCAGGCGG
GCAAGAATGTGAATAAAGGCCGGATAAAACTTGTGCTTATTTTTCTTTACGGTCTTTAAAAAGGCCGTAA
TATCCAGCTGAACGGTCTGGTTATAGGTACATTGAGCAACTGACTGAAATGCCTCAAAATGTTCTTTACG
ATGCCATTGGGATATATCAACGGTGGTATATCCAGTGATTTTTTTCTCCATTTTAGCTTCCTTAGCTCCT
GAAAATCTCGATAACTCAAAAAATACGCCCGGTAGTGATCTTATTTCATTATGGTGAAAGTTGGAACCTC
TTACGTGCCCGATCAACTCGAGTGCCACCTGACGTCTAAGAAACCATTATTATCATGACATTAACCTATA
AAAATAGGCGTATCACGAGGCAGAATTTCAGATAAAAAAAATCCTTAGCTTTCGCTAAGGATGATTTCTG
GAATTCGCGGCCGCTTCTAGAGCGATGAGT
Features (pLannotate 1.2.2; 8 found; start..end, strand, type, name):
    194..213     +  misc_feature   BioBrick suffix: universal suffix for all parts
    214..271     +  terminator     his operon terminator: This putative transcriptin terminator from the E. coli his operon has a 2-bp deletion introduced during synthesis. Its efficiency has not been determined.
    466..1054    -  rep_origin     ori: high-copy-number ColE1/pMB1/pBR322/pUC origin of replication
   1237..1331    -  terminator     lambda t0 terminator: transcription terminator from phage lambda
   1355..2011    -  CDS            cat: CAT_ECOLX - Experimental evidence at protein level: Swiss-Prot protein existence level 1. This enzyme is an effector of chloramphenicol resistance in bacteria. From Escherichia coli. This protein is used as a marker in many commonly used cloning vectors, such as pACYC184.
   2012..2109    -  promoter       cat promoter: promoter of the E. coli cat gene encoding chloramphenicol acetyltransferase
   2195..2238    -  terminator     bacterial terminator: putative bacterial transcription terminator
   2241..2262    +  misc_feature   BioBrick prefix: BioBrick prefix for parts that do not start with "ATG"
