[The description below was written by a language model from this plasmid's Addgene catalogue record and pLannotate feature annotations shown in this document.]
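Description:
pLPP8 is a small (about 2.3 kb) Level 0 part plasmid from a Golden Gate assembly toolbox developed for engineering Lactiplantibacillus plantarum. It is built on the pLP1 backbone and stores a single standardized part, the autoinducible promoter PgadB from L. plantarum, which can be drawn on when assembling Level 1 plasmids. The promoter was inserted between two BsmBI sites, both of which were destroyed in the process, as expected for Type IIS cloning of a part into an entry vector. The record does not state which enzyme or overhangs release the part for the next assembly level.

The plasmid is maintained in E. coli under chloramphenicol selection. The annotated features are essentially all backbone: a cat gene encoding chloramphenicol acetyltransferase, driven by its own promoter and followed by the lambda t0 terminator, and a ColE1/pMB1-type origin of replication. The automated annotation describes this origin as high copy, whereas the catalogue entry lists the plasmid as low copy; the record does not resolve this discrepancy. BioBrick prefix and suffix sequences flank the part-holding region across the sequence origin, and they are bordered on the outside by the his operon terminator and another putative bacterial terminator, which insulate the cloning site from transcription in the rest of the backbone. The PgadB promoter itself was not recognized by the annotation tool and presumably occupies the unannotated stretch between prefix and suffix. No origin or marker for L. plantarum is annotated, consistent with the plasmid's role as a part donor rather than an expression vector in its own right.
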