Addgene plasmid #209970: pLPP8
Purpose: Contains Level 0 Part: autoinducible Promoter (PgadB) for the construction of Level 1 plasmids
Depositing lab: Thorsten Mascher. Depositing organization: Technische Universitaet Dresden. Publication: Development of a Golden Gate Assembly-Based Genetic Toolbox for Lactiplantibacillus plantarum and Its Application for Engineering Monoterpenoid Biosynthesis. Li X, Schönberg PY, Wucherpfennig T, Hinze C, Sulaj F, Henle T, Mascher T. ACS Synth Biol. 2024 Sep 20;13(9):2764-2779. doi: 10.1021/acssynbio.4c00075. Epub 2024 Sep 10. PubMed 39254046.
Backbone
  Vector backbone: pLP1
  Vector type: Bacterial Expression
Growth in bacteria
  Bacterial resistance: Chloramphenicol, 25 μg/mL
  Growth temperature: 37°C
  Growth strain: DH5alpha
  Copy number: Low Copy
Gene/Insert
  Gene/Insert name: Promoter (P_gadB)
  Species: L. plantarum
  Cloning method: Restriction Enzyme; 5′ cloning site BsmBI (destroyed during cloning); 3′ cloning site BsmBI (destroyed during cloning)
Terms and licenses: Academic/Nonprofit Terms; Industry Terms: Not Available to Industry
How to cite: pLPP8 was a gift from Thorsten Mascher (Addgene plasmid # 209970 ; http://n2t.net/addgene:209970 ; RRID:Addgene_209970)
